Addgene plasmid #172923: pAAV-hSynapsin1-axon-jGCaMP8f-P2A-mRuby3
Purpose: For enriched expression of jGCaMP8f in axons with cytosolic expression of mRuby3
Depositing lab: GENIE Project. Depositing organization: HHMI, Janelia Research Campus.
Backbone
  Vector backbone: pAAV
  Vector type: Mammalian Expression, AAV
Growth in bacteria
  Bacterial resistance: Ampicillin, 100 μg/mL
  Growth temperature: 30°C
  Growth strain: NEB Stable
  Copy number: Low Copy
Gene/Insert
  Gene/Insert name: axon-jGCaMP8f-P2A-mRuby3 (alt names: GAP43-jGCaMP8f-P2A-mRuby3; variant 456)
  Species: Synthetic
  Insert size (bp): 2100
  Promoter: hSynapsin1
  Tag / fusion protein: GAP43 palmitoylation domain (N terminal on insert) (N terminal on insert); P2A-mRuby3 (C terminal on insert)
  Cloning method: Gibson Cloning
  Sequencing primers: 5′ ACCACGCGAGGCGCGAGATAG; 3′ TTAAAGCAGCGTATCCACAT
Terms and licenses: Academic/Nonprofit Terms; Industry Terms: Not Available to Industry
How to cite: pAAV-hSynapsin1-axon-jGCaMP8f-P2A-mRuby3 was a gift from GENIE Project (Addgene plasmid # 172923 ; http://n2t.net/addgene:172923 ; RRID:Addgene_172923) For viral preps, please replace (Addgene plasmid # 172923) in the above sentence with: (Addgene viral prep # 172923-AAV1) or (Addgene viral prep # 172923-AAV9)
