[The description below was written by a language model from this plasmid's Addgene catalogue record and pLannotate feature annotations shown in this document.]
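Description:
pAAV-hSynapsin1-axon-jGCaMP8f-P2A-mRuby3 is an AAV transfer plasmid (about 6.4 kb) for neuron-specific mammalian expression of an axon-enriched calcium indicator together with a red structural marker. The expression cassette sits between two AAV2 inverted terminal repeats, which allow the intervening DNA to be replicated and packaged into recombinant AAV particles when helper functions are supplied; the record notes that AAV1 and AAV9 preparations exist. In bacteria the plasmid is maintained through a ColE1/pUC-type origin and selected with ampicillin via the β-lactamase gene. An f1 origin and short lacZα and lacI remnants are carried over from the backbone. Although the annotated origin is a high-copy type, the catalogue lists the plasmid as low copy, and it is propagated in a recombination-deficient strain, consistent with the instability of ITR repeats.

Transcription is driven by the human synapsin I promoter, which restricts expression to neurons. The synthetic open reading frame (roughly 2.1 kb) begins with a short N-terminal fragment of GAP43 carrying its palmitoylation domain, which enriches the fused jGCaMP8f calcium sensor in axons. The annotation software labels the sensor region as a GCaMP6s fragment, reflecting homology within the GCaMP family rather than the actual variant named in the record. A P2A ribosome-skipping peptide follows, so that mRuby3 is released as a separate cytosolic red fluorescent protein from the same transcript. A WPRE enhances transcript stability and expression, and an SV40 polyadenylation signal terminates the message. The construct is intended for imaging calcium activity in axons, with mRuby3 available as a calcium-independent signal for identifying labelled cells and processes.
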