Features (pLannotate 1.2.2; 17 found; start..end, strand, type, name):
     42..174     -  repeat_region  AAV2 ITR (fragment): inverted terminal repeat of adeno-associated virus serotype 2 inverted
    256..703     +  promoter       hSyn promoter: human synapsin I promoter; confers neuron-specific expression (Kügler et al., 2003)
    741..800     +  CDS            Gap43 (fragment): NEUM_RAT - Experimental evidence at protein level: Swiss-Prot protein existence level 1. This protein is associated with nerve growth. It is a major component of the motile 'growth cones' that form the tips of elongating axons. Plays a role in axonal and dendritic filopodia induction (By similarity). From Rattus norvegicus (Rat).
    894..2063    +  CDS            GCaMP6s (fragment): improved fluorescent protein-based calcium sensor (Chen et al., 2013)
   2073..2129    +  CDS            P2A: 2A peptide from porcine teschovirus-1 polyprotein Eukaryotic ribosomes fail to insert a peptide bond between the Gly and Pro residues, yielding separate polypeptides.
   2130..2837    +  CDS            mRuby3: mRuby3 is a basic (constitutively fluorescent) red fluorescent protein published in 2016, derived from Entacmaea quadricolor. It has low acid sensitivity.
   2853..3441    +  misc_feature   WPRE: woodchuck hepatitis virus posttranscriptional regulatory element
   3442..3461    +  misc_feature   MCS (fragment): pBluescript multiple cloning site
   3490..3611    -  polyA_signal   SV40 poly(A) signal: SV40 polyadenylation signal
   3634..3702    -  CDS            large T antigen (fragment): large T antigen from SV40 (simian virus 40)
   3773..3906    +  repeat_region  AAV2 ITR: inverted terminal repeat of adeno-associated virus serotype 2 inverted
   3900..3956    -  CDS            lacI (fragment): lac repressor; lacI; The lac repressor binds to the lac operator to inhibit transcription in E. coli. This inhibition can be relieved by adding lactose or isopropyl-β-D-thiogalactopyranoside (IPTG).
   4139..4727    -  rep_origin     ori: high-copy-number ColE1/pMB1/pBR322/pUC origin of replication
   4898..5758    -  CDS            AmpR: β-lactamase; bla; confers resistance to ampicillin, carbenicillin, and related antibiotics
   5759..5863    -  promoter       AmpR promoter: bla
   5916..6344    -  rep_origin     f1 ori (sequence partly withheld): f1 bacteriophage origin of replication; arrow indicates direction of (+) strand synthesis
   6349..47      -  CDS            lacZα (fragment) (across the origin): LacZα fragment of β-galactosidase; lacZ fragment
>Addgene plasmid #172923 | pAAV-hSynapsin1-axon-jGCaMP8f-P2A-mRuby3 | addgene full sequence | sequence record 341475 | Addgene NGS Result
GTTGGGAAGGGCGATCGGTGCGGGCCTCTTCGCTATTACGCCAGCTGCGCGCTCGCTCGCTCACTGAGGC
CGCCCGGGCAAAGCCCGGGCGTCGGGCGACCTTTGGTCGCCCGGCCTCAGTGAGCGAGCGAGCGCGCAGA
GAGGGAGTGGCCAACTCCATCACTAGGGGTTCCTTGTAGTTAATGATTAACCCGCCATGCTACTTATCTA
CGTAGCCATGCTCTAGGAAGATCTCTGCAGAGGGCCCTGCGTATGAGTGCAAGTGGGTTTTAGGACCAGG
ATGAGGCGGGGTGGGGGTGCCTACCTGACGACCGACCCCGACCCACTGGACAAGCACCCAACCCCCATTC
CCCAAATTGCGCATCCCCTATCAGAGAGGGGGAGGGGAAACAGGATGCGGCGAGGCGCGTGCGCACTGCC
AGCTTCAGCACCGCGGACAGTGCCTTCGCCCCCGCCTGGCGGCGCGCGCCACCGCCGCCTCAGCACTGAA
GGCGCGCTGACGTCACTCGCCGGTCCCCCGCAAACTCCCCTTCCCGGCCACCTTGGTCGCGTCCGCGCCG
CCGCCGGCCCAGCCGGACCGCACCACGCGAGGCGCGAGATAGGGGGGCACGGGCGCGACCATCTGCGCTG
CGGCGCCGGCGACTCAGCGCTGCCTCAGTCTGCGGTGGGCAGCGGAGGAGTCGTGTCGTGCCTGAGAGCG
CAGTCGAATTCAAGCTGCTAGCAAGGATCCACCCGCCACCATGCTGTGCTGTATGAGAAGAACCAAACAG
GTTGAAAAGAATGATGAGGACCAAAAGATTCATCATCACCATCATCACACGCGTCGCAAGAAGACCTTCA
AGGAGGTGGCCACCGCCGTGAAGATCATCGCCCGCCTGATGGGCCTGAAGATCAACGTCTATATCAAGGC
CGACAAGCAGAAGAACGGCATCAAGGCGAACTTCCACATCCGCCACAACATCGAGGACGGCGGCGTGCAG
CTCGCCTACCACTACCAGCAGAACACCCCCATCGGCGACGGCCCCGTGCTGCTGCCCGACAACCACTACC
TGAGCGTGGAGTCCAAACTTTCGAAAGACCCCAACGAGAAGCGCGATCACATGGTCCTGCTGGAGTTCGT
GACCGCCGCCGGGATCACTCTCGGCATGGACGAGCTGTACAAGGGCGGTACCGGAGGGAGCATGGTGAGC
AAGGGCGAGGAGCTGTTCACCGGGGTGGTGCCCATCCTGGTCGAGCTGGACGGCGACGTAAACGGCCACA
AGTTCAGCGTGTCCGGCGAGGGTGAGGGCGATGCCACCTACGGCAAGCTGACCCTGAAGTTCATCTGCAC
CACCGGCAAGCTGCCCGTGCCCTGGCCCACCCTCGTGACCACCCTGACCTACGGCGTGCAGTGCTTCAGC
CGCTACCCCGACCACATGAAGCAGCACGACTTCTTCAAGTCCGCCATGCCCGAAGGCTACATCCAGGAGC
GCACCATCTTCTTCAAGGACGACGGCAACTACAAGACCCGCGCCGAGGTGAAGTTCGAGGGCGACACCCT
GGTGAACCGCATCGAGCTGAAGGGCATCGACTTCAAGGAGGACGGCAACATCCTGGGGCACAAGCTGGAG
TACAACCTGCCGGACCAACTGACTGAAGAGCAGATCGCAGAATTTAAAGAGGCTTTCTCCCTATTTGACA
AGGACGGGGATGGGACAATAACAACCAAGGAGCTGGGGACGGTGATGCGGTCTCTCGGACTGAACCCCAC
AGAAGCAGAGCTGCAGGACATGATCAATGAAGTAGATGCCGACGGTGACGGCACAATCGACTTCCCTGAG
TTCCTGACAATGATGGCAAGAAAAATGAAATACAGGGACACGGAAGAAGAAATTAGAGAAGCGTTCGGTG
TGTTTGATAAGGATGGCAATGGCTACATCAGTGCAGCAGAGCTTCGCCACGTGATGACAAACCTTGGAGA
GAAGTTAACAGATGAAGAGGTTGATGAAATGATCAGGGAAGCAGACATCGATGGGGATGGTCAGGTAAAC
TACGAAGAGTTTGTACAAATGATGACAGCGAAGGGATCCGGAGCCACGAACTTCTCTCTGTTAAAGCAAG
CAGGAGACGTGGAAGAAAACCCCGGTCCTGTGTCTAAGGGCGAAGAGCTGATCAAGGAAAATATGCGTAT
GAAGGTGGTCATGGAAGGTTCGGTCAACGGCCACCAATTCAAATGCACAGGTGAAGGAGAAGGCAGACCG
TACGAGGGAGTGCAAACCATGAGGATCAAAGTCATCGAGGGAGGACCCCTGCCATTTGCCTTTGACATTC
TTGCCACGTCGTTCATGTATGGCAGCCGTACCTTTATCAAGTACCCGGCCGACATCCCTGATTTCTTTAA
ACAGTCCTTTCCTGAGGGTTTTACTTGGGAAAGAGTTACGAGATACGAAGATGGTGGAGTCGTCACCGTC
ACGCAGGACACCAGCCTTGAGGATGGCGAGCTCGTCTACAACGTCAAGGTCAGAGGGGTAAACTTTCCCT
CCAATGGTCCCGTGATGCAGAAGAAGACCAAGGGTTGGGAGCCTAATACAGAGATGATGTATCCAGCAGA
TGGTGGTCTGAGAGGATACACTGACATCGCACTGAAAGTTGATGGTGGTGGCCATCTGCACTGCAACTTC
GTGACAACTTACAGGTCAAAAAAGACCGTCGGGAACATCAAGATGCCCGGTGTCCATGCCGTTGATCACC
GCCTGGAAAGGATCGAGGAGAGTGACAATGAAACCTACGTAGTGCAAAGAGAAGTGGCAGTTGCCAAATA
CAGCAACCTTGGTGGTGGCATGGACGAGCTGTACAAGTAAAAGCTTATCGATAATCAACCTCTGGATTAC
AAAATTTGTGAAAGATTGACTGGTATTCTTAACTATGTTGCTCCTTTTACGCTATGTGGATACGCTGCTT
TAATGCCTTTGTATCATGCTATTGCTTCCCGTATGGCTTTCATTTTCTCCTCCTTGTATAAATCCTGGTT
GCTGTCTCTTTATGAGGAGTTGTGGCCCGTTGTCAGGCAACGTGGCGTGGTGTGCACTGTGTTTGCTGAC
GCAACCCCCACTGGTTGGGGCATTGCCACCACCTGTCAGCTCCTTTCCGGGACTTTCGCTTTCCCCCTCC
CTATTGCCACGGCGGAACTCATCGCCGCCTGCCTTGCCCGCTGCTGGACAGGGGCTCGGCTGTTGGGCAC
TGACAATTCCGTGGTGTTGTCGGGGAAATCATCGTCCTTTCCTTGGCTGCTCGCCTGTGTTGCCACCTGG
ATTCTGCGCGGGACGTCCTTCTGCTACGTCCCTTCGGCCCTCAATCCAGCGGACCTTCCTTCCCGCGGCC
TGCTGCCGGCTCTGCGGCCTCTTCCGCGTCTTCGCCTTCGCCCTCAGACGAGTCGGATCTCCCTTTGGGC
CGCCTCCCCGCATCGATACCGTCGACCTCGACCCGGGCGGCCGCTTCGAGCAGACATGATAAGATACATT
GATGAGTTTGGACAAACCACAACTAGAATGCAGTGAAAAAAATGCTTTATTTGTGAAATTTGTGATGCTA
TTGCTTTATTTGTAACCATTATAAGCTGCAATAAACAAGTTAACAACAACAATTGCATTCATTTTATGTT
TCAGGTTCAGGGGGAGATGTGGGAGGTTTTTTAAAGCAAGTAAAACCTCTACAAATGTGGTAAAATCGAT
AAGGATCTTCCTAGAGCATGGCTACGTAGATAAGTAGCATGGCGGGTTAATCATTAACTACAAGGAACCC
CTAGTGATGGAGTTGGCCACTCCCTCTCTGCGCGCTCGCTCGCTCACTGAGGCCGGGCGACCAAAGGTCG
CCCGACGCCCGGGCTTTGCCCGGGCGGCCTCAGTGAGCGAGCGAGCGCGCAGCTGCATTAATGAATCGGC
CAACGCGCGGGGAGAGGCGGTTTGCGTATTGGGCGCTCTTCCGCTTCCTCGCTCACTGACTCGCTGCGCT
CGGTCGTTCGGCTGCGGCGAGCGGTATCAGCTCACTCAAAGGCGGTAATACGGTTATCCACAGAATCAGG
GGATAACGCAGGAAAGAACATGTGAGCAAAAGGCCAGCAAAAGGCCAGGAACCGTAAAAAGGCCGCGTTG
CTGGCGTTTTTCCATAGGCTCCGCCCCCCTGACGAGCATCACAAAAATCGACGCTCAAGTCAGAGGTGGC
GAAACCCGACAGGACTATAAAGATACCAGGCGTTTCCCCCTGGAAGCTCCCTCGTGCGCTCTCCTGTTCC
GACCCTGCCGCTTACCGGATACCTGTCCGCCTTTCTCCCTTCGGGAAGCGTGGCGCTTTCTCATAGCTCA
CGCTGTAGGTATCTCAGTTCGGTGTAGGTCGTTCGCTCCAAGCTGGGCTGTGTGCACGAACCCCCCGTTC
AGCCCGACCGCTGCGCCTTATCCGGTAACTATCGTCTTGAGTCCAACCCGGTAAGACACGACTTATCGCC
ACTGGCAGCAGCCACTGGTAACAGGATTAGCAGAGCGAGGTATGTAGGCGGTGCTACAGAGTTCTTGAAG
TGGTGGCCTAACTACGGCTACACTAGAAGAACAGTATTTGGTATCTGCGCTCTGCTGAAGCCAGTTACCT
TCGGAAAAAGAGTTGGTAGCTCTTGATCCGGCAAACAAACCACCGCTGGTAGCGGTGGTTTTTTTGTTTG
CAAGCAGCAGATTACGCGCAGAAAAAAAGGATCTCAAGAAGATCCTTTGATCTTTTCTACGGGGTCTGAC
GCTCAGTGGAACGAAAACTCACGTTAAGGGATTTTGGTCATGAGATTATCAAAAAGGATCTTCACCTAGA
TCCTTTTAAATTAAAAATGAAGTTTTAAATCAATCTAAAGTATATATGAGTAAACTTGGTCTGACAGTTA
CCAATGCTTAATCAGTGAGGCACCTATCTCAGCGATCTGTCTATTTCGTTCATCCATAGTTGCCTGACTC
CCCGTCGTGTAGATAACTACGATACGGGAGGGCTTACCATCTGGCCCCAGTGCTGCAATGATACCGCGAG
ACCCACGCTCACCGGCTCCAGATTTATCAGCAATAAACCAGCCAGCCGGAAGGGCCGAGCGCAGAAGTGG
TCCTGCAACTTTATCCGCCTCCATCCAGTCTATTAATTGTTGCCGGGAAGCTAGAGTAAGTAGTTCGCCA
GTTAATAGTTTGCGCAACGTTGTTGCCATTGCTACAGGCATCGTGGTGTCACGCTCGTCGTTTGGTATGG
CTTCATTCAGCTCCGGTTCCCAACGATCAAGGCGAGTTACATGATCCCCCATGTTGTGCAAAAAAGCGGT
TAGCTCCTTCGGTCCTCCGATCGTTGTCAGAAGTAAGTTGGCCGCAGTGTTATCACTCATGGTTATGGCA
GCACTGCATAATTCTCTTACTGTCATGCCATCCGTAAGATGCTTTTCTGTGACTGGTGAGTACTCAACCA
AGTCATTCTGAGAATAGTGTATGCGGCGACCGAGTTGCTCTTGCCCGGCGTCAATACGGGATAATACCGC
GCCACATAGCAGAACTTTAAAAGTGCTCATCATTGGAAAACGTTCTTCGGGGCGAAAACTCTCAAGGATC
TTACCGCTGTTGAGATCCAGTTCGATGTAACCCACTCGTGCACCCAACTGATCTTCAGCATCTTTTACTT
TCACCAGCGTTTCTGGGTGAGCAAAAACAGGAAGGCAAAATGCCGCAAAAAAGGGAATAAGGGCGACACG
GAAATGTTGAATACTCATACTCTTCCTTTTTCAATATTATTGAAGCATTTATCAGGGTTATTGTCTCATG
AGCGGATACATATTTGAATGTATTTAGAAAAATAAACAAATAGGGGTTCCGCGCACATTTCCCCGAAAAG
TGCCACCTAAATTGTAAGCGTTAATATTTTGTTAAAATTCGCGTTAAATTTTTGTTAAATCAGCTCATTT
TTTAACCAATAGGCCGAAATCGGCAAAATCCCTTATAAATCAAAAGAATAGACCGAGATAGGGT
[37 nt withheld, positions 6015-6051]
AAAGAACGTGGACTCCAACGTCAAAGG
[49 nt withheld, positions 6079-6127]
T
[91 nt withheld, positions 6129-6219]
G
[124 nt withheld, positions 6221-6344]
CCCATTCGCCATTCAGGCTGCGCAACT
